Addgene plasmid #245150: pJAK202
Purpose: (Empty Backbone) pJAK081-based knock-in plasmid with a 218 bp insertion containing 9 bp sequencing Barcode 2 (TCTTGACCG)
Depositing lab: Robert Fagan. Depositing organization: University of Sheffield. Publication: A set of genetic tools for use in Clostridioides difficile and related species. Fisher H, de Lussy Kubisa L, Jakhmola A, Walker E, Kirk JA, Oatley P, Chaudhuri RR, Douce GR, Ormsby MJ, Fagan RP. Microbiology (Reading). 2026 Feb;172(2). doi: 10.1099/mic.0.001665. PubMed 41712450.
Backbone
  Vector backbone: pMTLSC-7215
  Backbone manufacturer: Nigel P Minton
  Vector type: Bacterial knock-in
Growth in bacteria
  Bacterial resistance: Chloramphenicol, 25 μg/mL
  Growth temperature: 37°C
  Growth strain: DH5alpha
  Copy number: High Copy
Gene/Insert
  Gene/Insert name: None
Terms and licenses: Academic/Nonprofit Terms; Industry Terms: Not Available to Industry
How to cite: pJAK202 was a gift from Robert Fagan (Addgene plasmid # 245150 ; http://n2t.net/addgene:245150 ; RRID:Addgene_245150)
