[The description below was written by a language model from this plasmid's Addgene catalogue record and pLannotate feature annotations shown in this document.]
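Description:
pJAK202 is a bacterial knock-in (allelic exchange) plasmid for Clostridioides difficile and related species. It is derived from pJAK081 and built on the pMTLSC-7215 backbone. It is catalogued as an empty backbone with no gene insert; its distinguishing payload is a 218 bp insertion carrying a 9 bp sequencing barcode (Barcode 2), intended to be placed in the chromosome as a neutral tag. In E. coli it replicates from a high-copy ColE1/pUC-type origin and is selected with chloramphenicol through catP, a Clostridium perfringens-type chloramphenicol acetyltransferase gene. An incP oriT with traJ and a fragment of traI allows the plasmid to be mobilised by conjugation from an E. coli donor into the clostridial recipient.

The feature table also shows E. coli codA, encoding cytosine deaminase, which confers sensitivity to 5-fluorocytosine. In allelic exchange vectors of this type, codA provides counter-selection for cells that have lost the integrated plasmid after a second recombination event. Annotated pyrD (fragment) and pyrE coding sequences, the latter matching C. difficile strain 630, suggest that the homology region comes from the pyrE locus. The record does not state the integration site explicitly, and the barcode insertion itself is not annotated. A large stretch between the lacZα fragment and catP carries no annotation, so any clostridial replicon there cannot be confirmed. The lac operator and lacZα fragment are probably cloning-site remnants, and the very short OpIE-2 poly(A) and SV40 small t antigen hits are most likely spurious matches. A plausible use is marking strains with distinct barcodes so they can be told apart by sequencing, though the record does not spell this out.
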