Features (pLannotate 1.2.2; 12 found; start..end, strand, type, name):
      1..589     +  rep_origin     ori: high-copy-number ColE1/pMB1/pBR322/pUC origin of replication
    910..1019    +  oriT           oriT: incP origin of transfer
   1052..1423    +  CDS            traJ: oriT-recognizing protein; traJ
   1461..1553    +  CDS            traI (fragment): TRAI6_ECOLX - Experimental evidence at protein level: Swiss-Prot protein existence level 1. The initiation process of transfer DNA synthesis requires the interaction of at least three plasmid-specific components (TraH, I, and J) at the transfer origin resulting in the assembly of a specialised nucleoprotein complex - the relaxosome. Site- and strand-specific cleavage at the transfer origin is dependent on TraI and TraJ. From Escherichia coli.
   1581..1597    +  polyA_signal   OpIE-2 poly(A) signal (fragment): immediate-early gene 2 from the Orgyia pseudotsugata multicapsid nucleopolyhedrovirus; baculovirus polyadenylation signal
   1811..1835    -  protein_bind   lac operator: The lac repressor binds to the lac operator to inhibit transcription in E. coli. This inhibition can be relieved by adding lactose or isopropyl-β-D-thiogalactopyranoside (IPTG). lac repressor encoded by lacI
   1876..3158    +  CDS            codA (fragment): E. coli cytosine deaminase; codA; confers sensitivity to 5-fluorocytosine
   3257..3411    +  CDS            lacZα (fragment): LacZα fragment of β-galactosidase; lacZ fragment
   5956..6576    +  CDS            catP: CAT2_CLOPF - Protein inferred from homology: Swiss-Prot protein existence level 3. This enzyme is an effector of chloramphenicol resistance in bacteria. From Clostridium perfringens.
   6656..7174    +  CDS            pyrD (fragment): PYRDB_DESRM - Experimental evidence at protein level: Swiss-Prot protein existence level 1. Together with PyrK, also forms a metal reductase complex able to reduce Fe(III)-chelates to Fe(II)-chelates, as well as soluble Cr(VI) and U(VI), using NADH as electron donor. To a lesser extent, can also use NADPH as an electron donor. Is unable to reduce riboflavin and FMN with NADH as electron donor. May have an in vivo role in metal reduction in D.reducens, which is an organism capable of reducing contaminant heavy metals and radionuclides. From Desulfotomaculum reducens (strain MI-1).
   7268..7849    +  CDS            pyrE: PYRE_CLOD6 - Protein inferred from homology: Swiss-Prot protein existence level 3. Catalyzes the transfer of a ribosyl phosphate group from 5- phosphoribose 1-diphosphate to orotate, leading to the formation of orotidine monophosphate (OMP). From Clostridioides difficile (strain 630) (Peptoclostridium difficile).
   8015..8033    -  CDS            small t antigen (fragment): SV40 (simian virus 40) small t antigen
>Addgene plasmid #245150 | pJAK202 | addgene full sequence | sequence record 495272 | Addgene NGS Result
TTGAGATCCTTTTTTTCTGCGCGTAATCTGCTGCTTGCAAACAAAAAAACCACCGCTACCAGCGGTGGTT
TGTTTGCCGGATCAAGAGCTACCAACTCTTTTTCCGAAGGTAACTGGCTTCAGCAGAGCGCAGATACCAA
ATACTGTTCTTCTAGTGTAGCCGTAGTTAGGCCACCACTTCAAGAACTCTGTAGCACCGCCTACATACCT
CGCTCTGCTAATCCTGTTACCAGTGGCTGCTGCCAGTGGCGATAAGTCGTGTCTTACCGGGTTGGACTCA
AGACGATAGTTACCGGATAAGGCGCAGCGGTCGGGCTGAACGGGGGGTTCGTGCACACAGCCCAGCTTGG
AGCGAACGACCTACACCGAACTGAGATACCTACAGCGTGAGCTATGAGAAAGCGCCACGCTTCCCGAAGG
GAGAAAGGCGGACAGGTATCCGGTAAGCGGCAGGGTCGGAACAGGAGAGCGCACGAGGGAGCTTCCAGGG
GGAAACGCCTGGTATCTTTATAGTCCTGTCGGGTTTCGCCACCTCTGACTTGAGCGTCGATTTTTGTGAT
GCTCGTCAGGGGGGCGGAGCCTATGGAAAAACGCCAGCAACGCGGCCTTTTTACGGTTCCTGGCCTTTTG
CTGGCCTTTTGCTCACATGTTCTTTCCTGCGTTATCCCCTGATTCTGTGGATAACCGTATTACCGCCTTT
GAGTGAGCTGATACCGCTCGCCGCAGCCGAACGACCGAGCGCAGCGAGTCAGTGAGCGAGGAAGCGGAAG
AGCGCCCAATACGCAGGGCCCCCTGCTTCGGGGTCATTATAGCGATTTTTTCGGTATATCCATCCTTTTT
CGCACGATATACAGGATTTTGCCAAAGGGTTCGTGTAGACTTTCCTTGGTGTATCCAACGGCGTCAGCCG
GGCAGGATAGGTGAAGTAGGCCCACCCGCGAGCGGGTGTTCCTTCTTCACTGTCCCTTATTCGCACCTGG
CGGTGCTCAACGGGAATCCTGCTCTGCGAGGCTGGCCGGCTACCGCCGGCGTAACAGATGAGGGCAAGCG
GATGGCTGATGAAACCAAGCCAACCAGGAAGGGCAGCCCACCTATCAAGGTGTACTGCCTTCCAGACGAA
CGAAGAGCGATTGAGGAAAAGGCGGCGGCGGCCGGCATGAGCCTGTCGGCCTACCTGCTGGCCGTCGGCC
AGGGCTACAAAATCACGGGCGTCGTGGACTATGAGCACGTCCGCGAGCTGGCCCGCATCAATGGCGACCT
GGGCCGCCTGGGCGGCCTGCTGAAACTCTGGCTCACCGACGACCCGCGCACGGCGCGGTTCGGTGATGCC
ACGATCCTCGCCCTGCTGGCGAAGATCGAAGAGAAGCAGGACGAGCTTGGCAAGGTCATGATGGGCGTGG
TCCGCCCGAGGGCAGAGCCATGACTTTTTTAGCCGCTAAAACGGCCGGGGGGTGCGCGTGATTGCCAAGC
ACGTCCCCATGCGCTCCATCAAGAAGAGCGACTTCGCGGAGCTGGTGAAGTACATCACCGACGAGCAAGG
CAAGACCGATCGGGCCCCCTGCAGGATAAAAAAATTGTAGATAAATTTTATAAAATAGTTTTATCTACAA
TTTTTTTATCAGGAAACAGCTATGACCGCGGCCGCTGTATCCATATGACCATGATTACGAATTCCCCGGA
TCGAGATAGTATATGATGCATATTCTTTAAATATAGATAAAGTTATAGAAGCAATAGAAGATTTAGGATT
TACTGTAATATAAATTACACTTTTAAAAAGTTTAAAAACATGATACAATAAGTTATGGTTGGAATTGTTA
TCCGCTCACAATTCCAACTTATGATTAAAATTTTAAGGAGGTGTATTTCATAATGTGTCGAATAACGCTT
TACAAACAATTATTAACGCCCGGTTACCAGGCGAAGAGGGGCTGTGGCAGATTCATCTGCAGGACGGAAA
AATCAGCGCCATTGATGCGCAATCCGGCGTGATGCCCATAACTGAAAACAGCCTGGATGCCGAACAAGGT
TTAGTTATACCGCCGTTTGTGGAGCCACATATTCACCTGGACACCACGCAAACCGCCGGACAACCGAACT
GGAATCAGTCCGGCACGCTGTTTGAAGGCATTGAACGCTGGGCCGAGCGCAAAGCGTTATTAACCCATGA
CGATGTGAAACAACGCGCATGGCAAACGCTGAAATGGCAGATTGCCAACGGCATTCAGCATGTGCGTACC
CATGTCGATGTTTCGGATGCAACGCTAACTGCGCTGAAAGCAATGCTGGAAGTGAAGCAGGAAGTCGCGC
CGTGGATTGATCTGCAAATCGTCGCCTTCCCTCAGGAAGGGATTTTGTCGTATCCCAACGGTGAAGCGTT
GCTGGAAGAGGCGTTACGCTTAGGGGCAGATGTAGTGGGGGCGATTCCGCATTTTGAATTTACCCGTGAA
TACGGCGTGGAGTCGCTGCATAAAACCTTCGCCCTGGCGCAAAAATACGACCGTCTCATCGACGTTCACT
GTGATGAGATCGATGACGAGCAGTCGCGCTTTGTCGAAACCGTTGCTGCCCTGGCGCACCATGAAGGCAT
GGGCGCACGAGTCACCGCCAGCCACACCACGGCAATGCACTCCTATAACGGGGCGTATACCTCACGCCTG
TTCCGCTTGCTGAAAATGTCCGGTATTAACTTTGTCGCCAACCCGCTGGTCAATATTCATCTGCAAGGAC
GTTTCGATACGTATCCAAAACGTCGCGGCATCACGCGCGTTAAAGAGATGCTGGAGTCCGGCATTAACGT
CTGCTTTGGTCACGATGATGTCTTCGATCCGTGGTATCCGCTGGGAACGGCGAATATGCTGCAAGTGCTG
CATATGGGGCTGCATGTTTGCCAGTTGATGGGCTACGGGCAGATTAACGATGGCCTGAATTTAATCACCC
ACCACAGCGCAAGGACGTTGAATTTGCAGGATTACGGCATTGCCGCCGGAAACAGCGCCAACCTGATTAT
CCTGCCGGCTGAAAATGGGTTTGATGCGCTGCGCCGTCAGGTTCCGGTACGTTATTCGGTACGTGGCGGC
AAGGTGATTGCCAGCACACAACCGGCACAAACCACCGTATATCTGGAGCAGCCAGAAGCCATCGATTACA
AACGTTGAACGACTGGGTTACAGCGAGCTTAGTTTAAAGGGCGAATTCCTAGAGTCGACGTCACGCGTCC
ATGGAGATCTCGAGGCCTGCAGACATGCAAGCTTGGCACTGGCCGTCGTTTTACAACGTCGTGACTGGGA
AAACCCTGGCGTTACCCAACTTAATCGCCTTGCAGCACATCCCCCTTTCGCCAGCTGGCGTAATAGCGAA
GAGGCCCGCACCGATCGCCCTTCCCAACAGTTGCGCAGCCTGAATGGCGAATGGCGCTAGCATAAAAATA
AGAAGCCTGCATTTGCAGGCTTCTTATTTTTATGGCGCGCCGTTCTGAATCCTTAGCTAATGGTTCAACA
GGTAACTATGACGAAGATAGCACCCTGGATAAGTCTGTAATGGATTCTAAGGCATTTAATGAAGACGTGT
ATATAAAATGTGCTAATGAAAAAGAAAATGCGTTAAAAGAGCCTAAAATGAGTTCAAATGGTTTTGAAAT
TGATTGGTAGTTTAATTTAATATATTTTTTCTATTGGCTATCTCGATACCTATAGAATCTTCTGTTCACT
TTTGTTTTTGAAATATAAAAAGGGGCTTTTTAGCCCCTTTTTTTTAAAACTCCGGAGGAGTTTCTTCATT
CTTGATACTATACGTAACTATTTCGATTTGACTTCATTGTCAATTAAGCTAGTAAAATCAATGGTTAAAA
AACAAAAAACTTGCATTTTTCTACCTAGTAATTTATAATTTTAAGTGTCGAGTTTAAAAGTATAATTTAC
CAGGAAAGGAGCAAGTTTTTTAATAAGGAAAAATTTTTCCTTTTAAAATTCTATTTCGTTATATGACTAA
TTATAATCAAAAAAATGAAAATAAACAAGAGGTAAAAACTGCTTTAGAGAAATGTACTGATAAAAAAAGA
AAAAATCCTAGATTTACGTCATACATAGCACCTTTAACTACTAAGAAAAATATTGAAAGGACTTCCACTT
GTGGAGATTATTTGTTTATGTTGAGTGATGCAGACTTAGAACATTTTAAATTACATAAAGGTAATTTTTG
CGGTAATAGATTTTGTCCAATGTGTAGTTGGCGACTTGCTTGTAAGGATAGTTTAGAAATATCTATTCTT
ATGGAGCATTTAAGAAAAGAAGAAAATAAAGAGTTTATATTTTTAACTCTTACAACTCCAAATGTAAAAA
GTTATGATCTTAATTATTCTATTAAACAATATAATAAATCTTTTAAAAAATTAATGGAGCGTAAGGAAGT
TAAGGATATAACTAAAGGTTATATAAGAAAATTAGAAGTAACTTACCAAAAGGAAAAATACATAACAAAG
GATTTATGGAAAATAAAAAAAGATTATTATCAAAAAAAAGGACTTGAAATTGGTGATTTAGAACCTAATT
TTGATACTTATAATCCTCATTTTCATGTAGTTATTGCAGTTAATAAAAGTTATTTTACAGATAAAAATTA
TTATATAAATCGAGAAAGATGGTTGGAATTATGGAAGTTTGCTACTAAGGATGATTCTATAACTCAAGTT
GATGTTAGAAAAGCAAAAATTAATGATTATAAAGAGGTTTACGAACTTGCGAAATATTCAGCTAAAGACA
CTGATTATTTAATATCGAGGCCAGTATTTGAAATTTTTTATAAAGCATTAAAAGGCAAGCAGGTATTAGT
TTTTAGTGGATTTTTTAAAGATGCACACAAATTGTACAAGCAAGGAAAACTTGATGTTTATAAAAAGAAA
GATGAAATTAAATATGTCTATATAGTTTATTATAATTGGTGCAAAAAACAATATGAAAAAACTAGAATAA
GGGAACTTACGGAAGATGAAAAAGAAGAATTAAATCAAGATTTAATAGATGGAATAGAAATAGATTAAAG
TGTAACTATACTTTATATATATATGATTAAAAAAATAAAAAACAACAGCCTATTAGGTTGTTGTTTTTTA
TTTTCTTTATTAATTTTTTTAATTTTTAGTTTTTAGTTCTTTTTTAAAATAAGTTTCAGCCTCTTTTTCA
ATATTTTTTAAAGAAGGAGTATTTGCATGAATTGCCTTTTTTCTAACAGACTTAGGAAATATTTTAACAG
TATCTTCTTGCGCCGGTGATTTTGGAACTTCATAACTTACTAATTTATAATTATTATTTTCTTTTTTAAT
TGTAACAGTTGCAAAAGAAGCTGAACCTGTTCCTTCAACTAGTTTATCATCTTCAATATAATATTCTTGA
CCTATATAGTATAAATATATTTTTATTATATTTTTACTTTTTTCTGAATCTATTATTTTATAATCATAAA
AAGTTTTACCACCAAAAGAAGGTTGTACTCCTTCTGGTCCAACATATTTTTTTACTATATTATCTAAATA
ATTTTTGGGAACTGGTGTTGTAATTTGATTAATCGAACAACCAGTTATACTTAAAGGAATTATAACTATA
AAAATATATAGGATTATCTTTTTAAATTTCATTATTGGCCTCCTTTTTATTAAATTTATGTTACCATAAA
AAGGACATAACGGGAATATGTAGAATATTTTTAATGTAGACAAAATTTTACATAAATATAAAGAAAGGAA
GTGTTTGTTTAAATTTTATAGCAAACTATCAAAAATTAGGGGGATAAAAATTTATGAAAAAAAGGTTTTC
GATGTTATTTTTATGTTTAACTTTAATAGTTTGTGGTTTATTTACAAATTCGGCCGGCCAGTGGGCAAGT
TGAAAAATTCACAAAAATGTGGTATAATATCTTTGTTCATTAGAGCGATAAACTTGAATTTGAGAGGGAA
CTTAGATGGTATTTGAAAAAATTGATAAAAATAGTTGGAACAGAAAAGAGTATTTTGACCACTACTTTGC
AAGTGTACCTTGTACCTACAGCATGACCGTTAAAGTGGATATCACACAAATAAAGGAAAAGGGAATGAAA
CTATATCCTGCAATGCTTTATTATATTGCAATGATTGTAAACCGCCATTCAGAGTTTAGGACGGCAATCA
ATCAAGATGGTGAATTGGGGATATATGATGAGATGATACCAAGCTATACAATATTTCACAATGATACTGA
AACATTTTCCAGCCTTTGGACTGAGTGTAAGTCTGACTTTAAATCATTTTTAGCAGATTATGAAAGTGAT
ACGCAACGGTATGGAAACAATCATAGAATGGAAGGAAAGCCAAATGCTCCGGAAAACATTTTTAATGTAT
CTATGATACCGTGGTCAACCTTCGATGGCTTTAATCTGAATTTGCAGAAAGGATATGATTATTTGATTCC
TATTTTTACTATGGGGAAATATTATAAAGAAGATAACAAAATTATACTTCCTTTGGCAATTCAAGTTCAT
CACGCAGTATGTGACGGATTTCACATTTGCCGTTTTGTAAACGAATTGCAGGAATTGATAAATAGTTAAC
TTCAGGTTTGTCTGTAACTAAAAACAAGTATTTAAGCAAAAACATCGTAGAAATACGGTGTTTTTTGTTA
CCCTAAATATATCTTGCCCAAATGTCAAAGCTGGTGGAATGGCTTTTGGTATAAAAAATGAAGTGGCAAG
AGAAGTTGTTCGTGAGGTAAGAAACATAACGAAACTGCCTTTAGTAATAAAATTATCACCCAATGCAGAA
GATATTGTAGGAATGGCAAAAGTTTGTGAAGAAGAAGGTGCTGATGGAGTTTCATTAGTTAATACTTTTA
AAGCAATGGCAATTGATATAAAAAATAGAAGACCAGTATTTGAAAATGTATATGCTGGATTATCTGGACC
AGCTATAAAACCTATAGCTTTGAGAATGGTACATGAAGTGTGTAAAAATGTAAATATACCTGTAATGGGA
ATGGGCGGAATAACTAAAGCCACAGATGCTATAGAGTTTATAATGGCAGGAGCTACTTGTATCCAAGTTG
GAACTGCAAATTTTATGAATCCTAGAATAGGTATTGAAATAATAGATGGGATTAATGAATTTATGGATAG
AGAAGGAATAAAAAGTTTAGACGAAATAAGAGGAATTATATAAGGTAGAATAAATAGTATTTTAAAGATA
AAAAATATAGATTAAATAAACAATAATTTTATAACATTAACATGGAGGAAAAATAATATGAGTAAAGTAG
ATGTAGTGGATATATTAAAGAAAAGTGATGCATTGTTGGAGGGACATTTTTTATTATCTTCAGGAAAACA
CAGTAATAGATACGTACAATGTGCAAAAGTATTAAGATTTCCAGAATATGCTGCTGAGGTATTAAGTACA
GTTGTTGAACAAATAAAAGACTTAGATATAGACTTAGTAGTAGGACCAGCTATGGGTGGAGTAATAGTTT
CTTATGAGTTAGGAAGACAATTAGGAAAAGAAGCTGTATTTACTGAGAGAAAAGACAATACAATGGAGTT
AAGAAGAGGATTTGAAGTTAAAAAAGGAGCAAAGATAATAATTGCTGAAGACGTTGTAACTACTGGTAAA
TCAACTATGGAGACAAAAAGAGTATTAGAAGCCTTAGGTGGAGAAGTTGTAGGTGTTGCATGTATAGCAG
ATAGAACTAATCATGATATAGGTATGCCTATATATAGTGCTATAAAACTTGATATTCAAGTTTATGAATC
TGATGAGTGTCCTTTATGTAAGGAAGGAAAATTACCAGTTGTTAAGCCTGGAAGTAGAGAGTTCAAGGAA
TTAGGGATGTAATAACGAATTCTGCATCAAGCTAGCATAAAAATAAGAAGCCTGCATTTGCAGGCTTCTT
ATTTTTATGGTACCCGTTAACAGATCTGAGCTCAGAATGGGATCCGCACAATGAAGGACTGTTCAGTCTG
ATTCATCCACATTATACTAAATGCTTACTTCTATTCCATCTTCCATTTTCTTGACCGGAAAAAGGCTTCT
CTCATGAGAAGTCTTTTTTATTTAAACTTAATTATTTATAGTGTTACTTAAAAAATGTAAATTTTTTAGA
GTAAAAATTTGTAATATAACATATAACTTAAAAATAAAAAGCAGTTAGCCTTATAAATGAAGGTTAGCTG
TTTTTTTTGTTAAAAATATATTTACAAAATAAGAGATAGTAGCAGTACAATATAAGTATAAGGTAAAAGT
ATTATATATTAGGGAGGGGTAAGTATGAAAAATCAATTAAATGAAAATCATAAAAAGGTTGTATTTTTTG
GAGTAGGTGCTGTAGGAGCTACTTTTGCAGAACAATTTTTTAACTCTAAATATGATTTTAAAATTCTTTG
TGATAATGAAAGAAAGAAAAGATATTTAGAAGAAGGATTTATAATAAATGGAAAAAGGTATGATTTTAAT
TATGTAACTAAAGATGAGTATAAACAAGAGGCTGATTTTATAATTATAGGTCTAAAATATAATAATTTAA
AAGAAAATATAAAAGAATTAGATGGATTAGTTGGAAAAAATACAGTTATAATGTCTCTGCTAAATGGAGT
TGATAGCGAAGAGATAATAGGAGAAAGATTTGGAATTGGAAAAATGGTATATTCATATGTTACCAATATA
GATGCAAAGAAAATCAATAATAATATTATACACACTACTAATGGGATAATTGTATTTGGTAACAAAGATA
ATAGTGAAGATAGAAAAACTAATATAATAACTGAAGTCTTTGATGATGTAAATATAGAATATATTTTATC
AAAAGATATTCAACGAGATATGTGGTGGAAGTACATGGTTAATATTGGTGTAAATCAAACTTCAGCTATA
CTTGGTGCACCTTATGGAGTTTTTCAGAGTTCTGAGCATTTAAGAGAATTAGCAAAATCTGCAATGAGGG
AAGTTGTTGCTATAGCACAAGCAAAAGACATATCTCTTACAGAAGATGATGTTGAAAATTCATTACATAG
AATACTAGAACATTCAAAAGAAGGAAGAACATCAATGCTTCAAGACGTGGAAGCTCATAGACCTACAGAA
GTAGATATGTTTTCTAAGAATATCTGCAAACTTGGAAAAAAATATAGCATACCTACTCCTATAAATCAGA
CTTTATTTTATATGATAAAAGTAATTGAAAGTAGATTTTAAAGGGTATTTGTAAGAAATATTGATAATTA
TTGATTTTAAATTTTATTAATGTTATATACTATCCTTTTTGATAATCTCATGACCAAAATCCCTTAACGT
GAGTTTTCGTTCCACTGAGCGTCAGACCCCGTAGAAAAGATCAAAGGATCTTC
